Addgene plasmid #87724: pCMV-Tag/E112K without 5'UTR
Purpose: Expresses E112K spastin M1 and M87 in mammalian cells
Depositing lab: Peter Baas. Depositing organization: Drexel University. Publication: Evaluation of loss of function as an explanation for SPG4-based hereditary spastic paraplegia. Solowska JM, Garbern JY, Baas PW. Hum Mol Genet. 2010 Jul 15;19(14):2767-79. doi: 10.1093/hmg/ddq177. Epub 2010 Apr 29. PubMed 20430936.
Backbone
  Vector backbone: pCMV-Tag
  Backbone manufacturer: Stratagene
  Backbone size w/o insert (bp): 4300
  Vector type: Mammalian Expression
  Selectable markers: Neomycin (select with G418)
Growth in bacteria
  Bacterial resistance: Kanamycin, 50 μg/mL
  Growth temperature: 37°C
  Growth strain: DH5alpha
  Copy number: Unknown
Gene/Insert
  Gene/Insert name: SPAST
  Species: H. sapiens (human)
  Insert size (bp): 1862
  Mutation: E112K; 5'UTR deleted (1-190 bp)
  GenBank ID: NM_014946
  Entrez Gene: SPAST (a.k.a. ADPSP, FSP2, SPG4)
  Promoter: CMV
  Cloning method: Restriction Enzyme; 5′ cloning site EcoICRI (destroyed during cloning); 3′ cloning site ApaI (not destroyed)
  Sequencing primers: 5′ T3; 3′ T7
Terms and licenses: Academic/Nonprofit Terms; Industry Terms: Not Available to Industry
Depositor comments: Cloning of spastin cDNA into pCMV-Tag EcoICRI and ApaI sites removed myc tag. To detect spastin, use an anti-spastin antibody.
How to cite: pCMV-Tag/E112K without 5'UTR was a gift from Peter Baas (Addgene plasmid # 87724 ; http://n2t.net/addgene:87724 ; RRID:Addgene_87724)
