[The description below was written by a language model from this plasmid's Addgene catalogue record and pLannotate feature annotations shown in this document.]
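Description:
pCMV-Tag/E112K without 5'UTR is a mammalian expression plasmid built on the Stratagene pCMV-Tag backbone and carrying a human SPAST (spastin, SPG4) cDNA with the E112K substitution. The sequenced record is about 6.1 kb. It replicates in E. coli from a high-copy ColE1/pUC-type origin and also carries an f1 origin for single-stranded DNA production. A single NeoR/KanR (Tn5 aminoglycoside phosphotransferase) gene serves both hosts. The bacterial bla promoter upstream of it provides kanamycin resistance in bacteria. The SV40 enhancer/early promoter, paired with the HSV TK polyadenylation signal, gives G418 selection in mammalian cells.

The spastin coding sequence lies downstream of the CMV immediate early enhancer and promoter and is followed by an SV40 polyadenylation signal. It is flanked by T3 and T7 phage promoters, which serve as sequencing primer sites. The first 190 bp of the reference transcript, corresponding to the 5'UTR, have been deleted, so the insert starts close to the coding region. According to the record, the construct expresses both the M1 and M87 spastin isoforms, the full-length product and a shorter one whose names indicate initiation at methionine 1 or methionine 87. Cloning the cDNA between the EcoICRI and ApaI sites removed the vector's myc tag, so the protein is untagged and has to be detected with an anti-spastin antibody.

The associated study examined whether loss of function explains SPG4-based hereditary spastic paraplegia. The plasmid is suited to transient or stable expression of E112K spastin in cultured mammalian cells and, presumably, to comparison with related constructs such as versions that keep the 5'UTR.
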