Features (pLannotate 1.2.2; 18 found; start..end, strand, type, name):
      1..304     +  enhancer       CMV enhancer: human cytomegalovirus immediate early enhancer
    305..508     +  promoter       CMV promoter: human cytomegalovirus (CMV) immediate early promoter
    554..572     +  promoter       T3 promoter: promoter for bacteriophage T3 RNA polymerase
    616..2463    +  CDS            SPAST: SPAST_HUMAN - Also known as ADPSP, FSP2, KIAA1083 From Homo sapiens (Human).
   2518..2536    -  promoter       T7 promoter: promoter for bacteriophage T7 RNA polymerase
   2546..2585    +  CDS            lacZα (fragment): LacZα fragment of β-galactosidase; lacZ fragment
   2595..2650    +  intron         small t intron (fragment): SV40 (simian virus 40) small t antigen intron
   2650..2787    +  CDS            large T antigen (fragment): large T antigen from SV40 (simian virus 40)
   2810..2931    +  polyA_signal   SV40 poly(A) signal: SV40 polyadenylation signal
   2965..3393    -  rep_origin     f1 ori (sequence partly withheld): f1 bacteriophage origin of replication; arrow indicates direction of (+) strand synthesis
   3420..3522    +  promoter       AmpR promoter: bla
   3526..3883    +  promoter       SV40 promoter: SV40 enhancer and early promoter
   3918..4712    +  CDS            NeoR/KanR: aminoglycoside phosphotransferase from Tn5; aph(3')-II (or nptII); confers resistance to neomycin, kanamycin, and G418 (Geneticin®)
   4733..4885    +  CDS            ble (fragment): BLE_KLEPN - Experimental evidence at protein level: Swiss-Prot protein existence level 1. Binding protein with a strong affinity to the bleomycin family of antibiotics. Binds to CL990; an antimitotic-antibiotic compound. From Klebsiella pneumoniae.
   4944..4991    +  polyA_signal   HSV TK poly(A) signal: herpes simplex virus thymidine kinase polyadenylation signal (Cole and Stacy, 1985)
   5082..5098    -  polyA_signal   bGH poly(A) signal (fragment): bovine growth hormone polyadenylation signal
   5320..5908    +  rep_origin     ori: high-copy-number ColE1/pMB1/pBR322/pUC origin of replication
   6023..6082    +  enhancer       CMV enhancer (fragment): human cytomegalovirus immediate early enhancer
>Addgene plasmid #87724 | pCMV-Tag/E112K without 5'UTR | addgene full sequence | sequence record 173592 | Addgene NGS Result
CGTTACATAACTTACGGTAAATGGCCCGCCTGGCTGACCGCCCAACGACCCCCGCCCATTGACGTCAATA
ATGACGTATGTTCCCATAGTAACGCCAATAGGGACTTTCCATTGACGTCAATGGGTGGAGTATTTACGGT
AAACTGCCCACTTGGCAGTACATCAAGTGTATCATATGCCAAGTACGCCCCCTATTGACGTCAATGACGG
TAAATGGCCCGCCTGGCATTATGCCCAGTACATGACCTTATGGGACTTTCCTACTTGGCAGTACATCTAC
GTATTAGTCATCGCTATTACCATGGTGATGCGGTTTTGGCAGTACATCAATGGGCGTGGATAGCGGTTTG
ACTCACGGGGATTTCCAAGTCTCCACCCCATTGACGTCAATGGGAGTTTGTTTTGGCACCAAAATCAACG
GGACTTTCCAAAATGTCGTAACAACTCCGCCCCATTGACGCAAATGGGCGGTAGGCGTGTACGGTGGGAG
GTCTATATAAGCAGAGCTGGTTTAGTGAACCGTCAGATCCGCTAGCGATTACGCCAAGCTCGAAATTAAC
CCTCACTAAAGGGAACAAAAGCTGGAGATCGCGGCGGCGGCAGTGAGAGCTGTGAATGAATTCTCCGGGT
GGACGAGGGAAGAAGAAAGGCTCCGGCGGCGCCAGCAACCCGGTGCCTCCCAGGCCTCCGCCCCCTTGCC
TGGCCCCCGCCCCTCCCGCCGCCGGGCCGGCCCCTCCGCCCGAGTCGCCGCATAAGCGGAACCTGTACTA
TTTCTCCTACCCGCTGTTTGTAGGCTTCGCGCTGCTGCGTTTGGTCGCCTTCCACCTGGGGCTCCTCTTC
GTGTGGCTCTGCCAGCGCTTCTCCCGCGCCCTCATGGCAGCCAAGAGGAGCTCCGGGGCCGCGCCAGCAC
CTGCCTCGGCCTCGGCCCCGGCGCCGGTGCCGGGCGGCAAGGCCGAGCGCGTCCGAGTCTTCCACAAACA
GGCCTTCGAGTACATCTCCATTGCCCTGCGCATCGATGAGGATGAGAAAGCAGGACAGAAGGAGCAAGCT
GTGGAATGGTATAAGAAAGGTATTGAAGAACTGGAAAAAGGAATAGCTGTTATAGTTACAGGACAAGGTG
AACAGTGTGAAAGAGCTAGACGCCTTCAAGCTAAAATGATGACTAATTTGGTTATGGCCAAGGACCGCTT
ACAACTTCTAGAGAAGATGCAACCAGTTTTGCCATTTTCCAAGTCACAAACGGACGTCTATAATGACAGT
ACTAACTTGGCATGCCGCAATGGACATCTCCAGTCAGAAAGTGGAGCTGTTCCAAAAAGAAAAGACCCCT
TAACACACACTAGTAATTCACTGCCTCGTTCAAAAACAGTTATGAAAACTGGATCTGCAGGCCTTTCAGG
CCACCATAGAGCACCTAGTTACAGTGGTTTATCCATGGTTTCTGGAGTGAAACAGGGATCTGGTCCTGCT
CCTACCACTCATAAGGGTACTCCGAAAACAAATAGGACAAATAAACCTTCTACCCCTACAACTGCTACTC
GTAAGAAAAAAGACTTGAAGAATTTTAGGAATGTGGACAGCAACCTTGCTAACCTTATAATGAATGAAAT
TGTGGACAATGGAACAGCTGTTAAATTTGATGATATAGCTGGTCAAGACTTGGCAAAACAAGCATTGCAA
GAAATTGTTATTCTTCCTTCTCTGAGGCCTGAGTTGTTCACAGGGCTTAGAGCTCCTGCCAGAGGGCTGT
TACTCTTTGGTCCACCTGGGAATGGGAAGACAATGCTGGCTAAAGCAGTAGCTGCAGAATCGAATGCAAC
CTTCTTTAATATAAGTGCTGCAAGTTTAACTTCAAAATACGTGGGAGAAGGAGAGAAATTGGTGAGGGCT
CTTTTTGCTGTGGCTCGAGAACTTCAACCTTCTATAATTTTTATAGATGAAGTTGATAGCCTTTTGTGTG
AAAGAAGAGAAGGGGAGCACGATGCTAGTAGACGCCTAAAAACTGAATTTCTAATAGAATTTGATGGTGT
ACAGTCTGCTGGAGATGACAGAGTACTTGTAATGGGTGCAACTAATAGGCCACAAGAGCTTGATGAGGCT
GTTCTCAGGCGTTTCATCAAACGGGTATATGTGTCTTTACCAAATGAGGAGACAAGACTACTTTTGCTTA
AAAATCTGTTATGTAAACAAGGAAGTCCATTGACCCAAAAAGAACTAGCACAACTTGCTAGAATGACTGA
TGGATACTCAGGAAGTGACCTAACAGCTTTGGCAAAAGATGCAGCACTGGGTCCTATCCGAGAACTAAAA
CCAGAACAGGTGAAGAATATGTCTGCCAGTGAGATGAGAAATATTCGATTATCTGACTTCACTGAATCCT
TGAAAAAAATAAAACGCAGCGTCAGCCCTCAAACTTTAGAAGCGTACATACGTTGGAACAAGGACTTTGG
AGATACCACTGTTTAAGGGCCCGGTACCTTAATTAATTAAGGTACCAGGTAAGTGTACCCAATTCGCCCT
ATAGTGAGTCGTATTACAATTCACTCGATCGCCCTTCCCAACAGTTGCGCAGCCTGAATGGCGAATGGAG
ATCCAATTTTTAAGTGTATAATGTGTTAAACTACTGATTCTAATTGTTTGTGTATTTTAGATTCACAGTC
CCAAGGCTCATTTCAGGCCCCTCAGTCCTCACAGTCTGTTCATGATCATAATCAGCCATACCACATTTGT
AGAGGTTTTACTTGCTTTAAAAAACCTCCCACACCTCCCCCTGAACCTGAAACATAAAATGAATGCAATT
GTTGTTGTTAACTTGTTTATTGCAGCTTATAATGGTTACAAATAAAGCAATAGCATCACAAATTTCACAA
ATAAAGCATTTTTTTCACTGCATTCTAGTTGTGGTTTGTCCAAACTCATCAATGTATCTTAACGCGTAAA
TTGTAAGCGTTAATATTTTGTTAAAATTCGCGTTAAATTTTTGTTAAATCAGCTCATTTTTTAACCAATA
GGCCGAAATCGGCAAAATCCCTTATAAATCAAAAGAATAGACCGAGATAGGGT
[37 nt withheld, positions 3064-3100]
AAAGAACGTGGACTCCAACGTCAAAGG
[49 nt withheld, positions 3128-3176]
T
[91 nt withheld, positions 3178-3268]
G
[124 nt withheld, positions 3270-3393]
CAGGTGGCACTTTTCGGGGAAATGTGCGCGGAACCCCTATTTGTTTATTTTTCTAAATACATTCAAATAT
GTATCCGCTCATGAGACAATAACCCTGATAAATGCTTCAATAATATTGAAAAAGGAAGAATCCTGAGGCG
GAAAGAACCAGCTGTGGAATGTGTGTCAGTTAGGGTGTGGAAAGTCCCCAGGCTCCCCAGCAGGCAGAAG
TATGCAAAGCATGCATCTCAATTAGTCAGCAACCAGGTGTGGAAAGTCCCCAGGCTCCCCAGCAGGCAGA
AGTATGCAAAGCATGCATCTCAATTAGTCAGCAACCATAGTCCCGCCCCTAACTCCGCCCATCCCGCCCC
TAACTCCGCCCAGTTCCGCCCATTCTCCGCCCCATGGCTGACTAATTTTTTTTATTTATGCAGAGGCCGA
GGCCGCCTCGGCCTCTGAGCTATTCCAGAAGTAGTGAGGAGGCTTTTTTGGAGGCCTAGGCTTTTGCAAA
GATCGATCAAGAGACAGGATGAGGATCGTTTCGCATGATTGAACAAGATGGATTGCACGCAGGTTCTCCG
GCCGCTTGGGTGGAGAGGCTATTCGGCTATGACTGGGCACAACAGACAATCGGCTGCTCTGATGCCGCCG
TGTTCCGGCTGTCAGCGCAGGGGCGCCCGGTTCTTTTTGTCAAGACCGACCTGTCCGGTGCCCTGAATGA
ACTGCAAGACGAGGCAGCGCGGCTATCGTGGCTGGCCACGACGGGCGTTCCTTGCGCAGCTGTGCTCGAC
GTTGTCACTGAAGCGGGAAGGGACTGGCTGCTATTGGGCGAAGTGCCGGGGCAGGATCTCCTGTCATCTC
ACCTTGCTCCTGCCGAGAAAGTATCCATCATGGCTGATGCAATGCGGCGGCTGCATACGCTTGATCCGGC
TACCTGCCCATTCGACCACCAAGCGAAACATCGCATCGAGCGAGCACGTACTCGGATGGAAGCCGGTCTT
GTCGATCAGGATGATCTGGACGAAGAACATCAGGGGCTCGCGCCAGCCGAACTGTTCGCCAGGCTCAAGG
CGAGCATGCCCGACGGCGAGGATCTCGTCGTGACCCATGGCGATGCCTGCTTGCCGAATATCATGGTGGA
AAATGGCCGCTTTTCTGGATTCATCGACTGTGGCCGGCTGGGTGTGGCGGACCGCTATCAGGACATAGCG
TTGGCTACCCGTGATATTGCTGAAGAACTTGGCGGCGAATGGGCTGACCGCTTCCTCGTGCTTTACGGTA
TCGCCGCTCCCGATTCGCAGCGCATCGCCTTCTATCGCCTTCTTGACGAGTTCTTCTGAGCGGGACTCTG
GGGTTCGAAATGACCGACCAAGCGACGCCCAACCTGCCATCACGAGATTTCGATTCCACCGCCGCCTTCT
ATGAAAGGTTGGGCTTCGGAATCGTTTTCCGGGACGCCGGCTGGATGATCCTCCAGCGCGGGGATCTCAT
GCTGGAGTTCTTCGCCCACCCTAGGGGGAGGCTAACTGAAACACGGAAGGAGACAATACCGGAAGGAACC
CGCGCTATGACGGCAATAAAAAGACAGAATAAAACGCACGGTGTTGGGTCGTTTGTTCATAAACGCGGGG
TTCGGTCCCAGGGCTGGCACTCTGTCGATACCCCACCGAGACCCCATTGGGGCCAATACGCCCGCGTTTC
TTCCTTTTCCCCACCCCACCCCCCAAGTTCGGGTGAAGGCCCAGGGCTCGCAGCCAACGTCGGGGCGGCA
GGCCCTGCCATAGCCTCAGGTTACTCATATATACTTTAGATTGATTTAAAACTTCATTTTTAATTTAAAA
GGATCTAGGTGAAGATCCTTTTTGATAATCTCATGACCAAAATCCCTTAACGTGAGTTTTCGTTCCACTG
AGCGTCAGACCCCGTAGAAAAGATCAAAGGATCTTCTTGAGATCCTTTTTTTCTGCGCGTAATCTGCTGC
TTGCAAACAAAAAAACCACCGCTACCAGCGGTGGTTTGTTTGCCGGATCAAGAGCTACCAACTCTTTTTC
CGAAGGTAACTGGCTTCAGCAGAGCGCAGATACCAAATACTGTTCTTCTAGTGTAGCCGTAGTTAGGCCA
CCACTTCAAGAACTCTGTAGCACCGCCTACATACCTCGCTCTGCTAATCCTGTTACCAGTGGCTGCTGCC
AGTGGCGATAAGTCGTGTCTTACCGGGTTGGACTCAAGACGATAGTTACCGGATAAGGCGCAGCGGTCGG
GCTGAACGGGGGGTTCGTGCACACAGCCCAGCTTGGAGCGAACGACCTACACCGAACTGAGATACCTACA
GCGTGAGCTATGAGAAAGCGCCACGCTTCCCGAAGGGAGAAAGGCGGACAGGTATCCGGTAAGCGGCAGG
GTCGGAACAGGAGAGCGCACGAGGGAGCTTCCAGGGGGAAACGCCTGGTATCTTTATAGTCCTGTCGGGT
TTCGCCACCTCTGACTTGAGCGTCGATTTTTGTGATGCTCGTCAGGGGGGCGGAGCCTATGGAAAAACGC
CAGCAACGCGGCCTTTTTACGGTTCCTGGCCTTTTGCTGGCCTTTTGCTCACATGTTCTTTCCTGCGTTA
TCCCCTGATTCTGTGGATAACCGTATTACCGCCATGCATTAGTTATTAATAGTAATCAATTACGGGGTCA
TTAGTTCATAGCCCATATATGGAGTTCCG
